Addgene plasmid #79136: pMpGWB102-Citrine-NLS
Purpose: Binary vectors for expression of Citrine fluorescent protein with a nuclear localization signal in plants
Depositing lab: Yutaka Kodama. Depositing organization: Utsunomiya University. Publication: Cold-induced organelle relocation in the liverwort Marchantia polymorpha L. Ogasawara Y, Ishizaki K, Kohchi T, Kodama Y. Plant Cell Environ. 2013 Feb 20. doi: 10.1111/pce.12085. PubMed 23421791.
Backbone
  Vector backbone: pMpGWB102
  Backbone manufacturer: Invitrogen
  Backbone size w/o insert (bp): 10404
  Total vector size (bp): 11145
  Modifications to backbone: These PCR-amplified DNA fragments of Citrine-NLS were cloned into a pDONR207 plasmid by BP reaction (Invitrogen). The resulting plasmids were mixed with pMpGWB102 vector, and LR reaction (Invitrogen) was performed to generate pMpGWB102-Citrine-NLS.
  Vector type: Plant Expression
Growth in bacteria
  Bacterial resistance: Spectinomycin, 50 μg/mL
  Growth temperature: 37°C
  Growth strain: DH5alpha
  Copy number: Unknown
Gene/Insert
  Gene/Insert name: Citrine-NLS
  Species: Synthetic
  Insert size (bp): 744
  Promoter: CaMV 35S promoter
  Tag / fusion protein: NLS (Nuclear Localization Signal) (C terminal on insert)
  Cloning method: Gateway Cloning
  Sequencing primers: 5′ GGGGACAAGTTTGTACAAAAAAGCAGGCTCCATGGTGAGCAAGGGCGAG; 3′ GGGGACCACTTTGTACAAGAAAGCTGGGTCTCACACCTTGCGCTTCTTCTTAGGAGGCTTGTACAGCTCG
Terms and licenses: Academic/Nonprofit Terms; Industry Terms: Not Available to Industry
How to cite: pMpGWB102-Citrine-NLS was a gift from Yutaka Kodama (Addgene plasmid # 79136 ; http://n2t.net/addgene:79136 ; RRID:Addgene_79136)
