[The description below was written by a language model from this plasmid's Addgene catalogue record and pLannotate feature annotations shown in this document.]
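Description:
pMpGWB102-Citrine-NLS is a binary T-DNA vector for plant expression, built on the Gateway-compatible pMpGWB102 backbone and about 11.1 kb in total. It carries two replication systems. A ColE1/pMB1-type origin with the pBR322 bom region supports propagation in E. coli, while the pVS1 oriV with its RepA replication and StaA stability proteins allows maintenance in Agrobacterium. Bacterial selection is by spectinomycin, conferred by an aadA (SmR) gene located outside the T-DNA. Short remnants of a gentamicin resistance gene, an integron Pc promoter and rop are also detected in this region.

Between the nopaline-type right and left border repeats lie two plant expression units. The first is the payload, in which a CaMV 35S promoter drives the yellow fluorescent protein Citrine, followed by the NOS terminator. The coding sequence is flanked by attB1 and attB2 sites, consistent with the recorded cloning route: the PCR product was placed into pDONR207 by a BP reaction and then transferred into pMpGWB102 by an LR reaction. The catalogue entry describes a nuclear localization signal fused to the C terminus of Citrine. It is not annotated as a separate feature, but there is a short unannotated gap between the end of the Citrine CDS and attB2 where it would sit. The second unit, in the opposite orientation, is a hygromycin phosphotransferase gene under an enhanced 35S promoter with the CaMV poly(A) signal, which allows selection of transformed plant tissue. Fragments of lacZα, the pUC multiple cloning site and lac promoter elements remain from the vector's construction.

The construct gives constitutive, nucleus-targeted Citrine fluorescence in plants. The associated publication concerns cold-induced organelle relocation in the liverwort Marchantia polymorpha.
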