Features (pLannotate 1.2.2; 25 found; start..end, strand, type, name):
     54..78      -  misc_feature   RB T-DNA repeat: right border repeat from nopaline C58 T-DNA
    144..298     -  CDS            lacZα (fragment): LacZα fragment of β-galactosidase; lacZ fragment
    301..321     -  misc_feature   MCS (fragment): pUC18/19 multiple cloning site
    812..1153    +  promoter       CaMV 35S promoter: strong constitutive promoter from cauliflower mosaic virus
   1179..1203    +  protein_bind   attB1: mutant version of attB; recombination site for the Gateway® BP reaction BP Clonase™
   1206..1922    +  CDS            Citrine: Citrine is a basic (constitutively fluorescent) yellow fluorescent protein published in 2001, derived from Aequorea victoria. It has moderate acid sensitivity.
   1951..1975    -  protein_bind   attB2: mutant version of attB; recombination site for the Gateway® BP reaction BP Clonase™
   2006..2256    +  terminator     NOS terminator: nopaline synthase terminator and poly(A) signal
   2315..2337    -  protein_bind   lac operator (fragment): The lac repressor binds to the lac operator to inhibit transcription in E. coli. This inhibition can be relieved by adding lactose or isopropyl-β-D-thiogalactopyranoside (IPTG). lac repressor encoded by lacI
   2341..2371    -  promoter       lac promoter: promoter for the E. coli lac operon
   2386..2407    -  protein_bind   CAP binding site: CAP binding activates transcription in the presence of cAMP. E. coli catabolite activator protein
   2492..2666    -  polyA_signal   CaMV poly(A) signal: cauliflower mosaic virus polyadenylation signal
   2707..3732    -  CDS            HygR: hygromycin B phosphotransferase confers resistance to hygromycin
   3799..4474    -  promoter       CaMV 35S promoter (enhanced): cauliflower mosaic virus 35S promoter with a duplicated enhancer region
   4669..4693    -  misc_feature   LB T-DNA repeat: left border repeat from nopaline C58 T-DNA
   4952..4975    +  promoter       Pc promoter (fragment): intI1 (promoter lies within the coding sequence); class 1 integron promoter
   5151..5207    +  CDS            GmR (fragment): gentamycin acetyltransferase; aacC1; confers resistance to gentamycin
   5218..6005    +  CDS            SmR (fragment): aminoglycoside adenylyltransferase (Murphy, 1985); aadA; confers resistance to spectinomycin and streptomycin
   6251..6839    +  rep_origin     ori: high-copy-number ColE1/pMB1/pBR322/pUC origin of replication
   7025..7165    -  misc_feature   bom: basis of mobility region from pBR322
   7267..7306    -  CDS            rop (fragment): Rop protein, which maintains plasmids at low copy number; rop
   7509..7703    -  rep_origin     pVS1 oriV: origin of replication for the Pseudomonas plasmid pVS1 (Heeb et al., 2000)
   7769..8842    -  CDS            pVS1 RepA: replication protein from the Pseudomonas plasmid pVS1 (Heeb et al., 2000)
   9271..9900    -  CDS            pVS1 StaA: stability protein from the Pseudomonas plasmid pVS1 (Heeb et al., 2000)
  10460..10861   -  CDS            Y4CG_SINFN (fragment): Protein inferred from homology: Swiss-Prot protein existence level 3. From Sinorhizobium fredii (strain NBRC 101917 / NGR234).
>Addgene plasmid #79136 | pMpGWB102-Citrine-NLS | depositor full sequence | sequence record 148043 | pMpGWB102-Citrine-NLS sequence 11147 bps
TTTCACGCCCTTTTAAATATCCGATTATTCTAATAAACGCTCTTTTCTCTTAGGTTTACCCGCCAATATA
TCCTGTCAAACACTGATAGTTTAAACTGAAGGCGGGAAACGACAATCTGATCCAAGCTCAAGCTGCTCTA
GCATTCGCCATTCAGGCTGCGCAACTGTTGGGAAGGGCGATCGGTGCGGGCCTCTTCGCTATTACGCCAG
CTGGCGAAAGGGGGATGTGCTGCAAGGCGATTAAGTTGGGTAACGCCAGGGTTTTCCCAGTCACGACGTT
GTAAAACGACGGCCAGTGCCAAGCTTGCATGCCTGCAGGTCCCCAGATTAGCCTTTTCAATTTCAGAAAG
AATGCTAACCCACAGATGGTTAGAGAGGCTTACGCAGCAGGTCTCATCAAGACGATCTACCCGAGCAATA
ATCTCCAGGAAATCAAATACCTTCCCAAGAAGGTTAAAGATGCAGTCAAAAGATTCAGGACTAACTGCAT
CAAGAACACAGAGAAAGATATATTTCTCAAGATCAGAAGTACTATTCCAGTATGGACGATTCAAGGCTTG
CTTCACAAACCAAGGCAAGTAATAGAGATTGGAGTCTCTAAAAAGGTAGTTCCCACTGAATCAAAGGCCA
TGGAGTCAAAGATTCAAATAGAGGACCTAACAGAACTCGCCGTAAAGACTGGCGAACAGTTCATACAGAG
TCTCTTACGACTCAATGACAAGAAGAAAATCTTCGTCAACATGGTGGAGCACGACACACTTGTCTACTCC
AAAAATATCAAAGATACAGTCTCAGAAGACCAAAGGGCAATTGAGACTTTTCAACAAAGGGTAATATCCG
GAAACCTCCTCGGATTCCATTGCCCAGCTATCTGTCACTTTATTGTGAAGATAGTGGAAAAGGAAGGTGG
CTCCTACAAATGCCATCATTGCGATAAAGGAAAGGCCATCGTTGAAGATGCCTCTGCCGACAGTGGTCCC
AAAGATGGACCCCCACCCACGAGGAGCATCGTGGAAAAAGAAGACGTTCCAACCACGTCTTCAAAGCAAG
TGGATTGATGTGATATCTCCACTGACGTAAGGGATGACGCACAATCCCACTATCCTTCGCAAGACCCTTC
CTCTATATAAGGAAGTTCATTTCATTTGGAGAGAACACGGGGGACTCTAGAGTTATCAACAAGTTTGTAC
AAAAAAGCAGGCTCCATGGTGAGCAAGGGCGAGGAGCTGTTCACCGGGGTGGTGCCCATCCTGGTCGAGC
TGGACGGCGACGTAAACGGCCACAAGTTCAGCGTGTCCGGCGAGGGCGAGGGCGATGCCACCTACGGCAA
GCTGACCCTGAAGTTCATCTGCACCACCGGCAAGCTGCCCGTGCCCTGGCCCACCCTCGTGACCACCTTC
GGCTACGGCCTGATGTGCTTCGCCCGCTACCCCGACCACATGAAGCAGCACGACTTCTTCAAGTCCGCCA
TGCCCGAAGGCTACGTCCAGGAGCGCACCATCTTCTTCAAGGACGACGGCAACTACAAGACCCGCGCCGA
GGTGAAGTTCGAGGGCGACACCCTGGTGAACCGCATCGAGCTGAAGGGCATCGACTTCAAGGAGGACGGC
AACATCCTGGGGCACAAGCTGGAGTACAACTACAACAGCCACAACGTCTATATCATGGCCGACAAGCAGA
AGAACGGCATCAAGGTGAACTTCAAGATCCGCCACAACATCGAGGACGGCAGCGTGCAGCTCGCCGACCA
CTACCAGCAGAACACCCCCATCGGCGACGGCCCCGTGCTGCTGCCCGACAACCACTACCTGAGCTACCAG
TCCGCCCTGAGCAAAGACCCCAACGAGAAGCGCGATCACATGGTCCTGCTGGAGTTCGTGACCGCCGCCG
GGATCACTCTCGGCATGGACGAGCTGTACAAGCCTCCTAAGAAGAAGCGCAAGGTGTGAGACCCAGCTTT
CTTGTACAAAGTGGTGATAACAGCGCTTAGAGCTCGAATTTCCCCGATCGTTCAAACATTTGGCAATAAA
GTTTCTTAAGATTGAATCCTGTTGCCGGTCTTGCGATGATTATCATATAATTTCTGTTGAATTACGTTAA
GCATGTAATAATTAACATGTAATGCATGACGTTATTTATGAGATGGGTTTTTATGATTAGAGTCCCGCAA
TTATACATTTAATACGCGATAGAAAACAAAATATAGCGCGCAAACTAGGATAAATTATCGCGCGCGGTGT
CATCTATGTTACTAGAATCGGGAAATGGTTCCGGAACCAATTCGTAATCATGGTCATAGCTGTTTCCTGT
GTGAAATTGTTATCCGCTCACAATTCCACACAACATACGAGCCGGAAGCATAAAGTGTAAAGCCTGGGGT
GCCTAATGAGTGAGCTAACTCACATTAGGCTGAATTAGGCGCGCCTATTTCTGAATTCAACACATTGCGG
ACGTTTTTAATGTACTGAATTAACGCCGAATTAATTCGGGGGATCTGGATTTTAGTACTGGATTTTGGTT
TTAGGAATTAGAAATTTTATTGATAGAAGTATTTTACAAATACAAATACATACTAAGGGTTTCTTATATG
CTCAACACATGAGCGAAACCCTATAGGAACCCTAATTCCCTTATCTGGGAACTACTCACACATTATTATG
GAGAAACTCGAGCTTGTCGATCGACAGATCCCGGTCGGCATCTACTCTATTTCTTTGCCCTCGGACGAGT
GCTGGGGCGTCGGTTTCCACTATCGGCGAGTACTTCTACACAGCCATCGGTCCAGACGGCCGCGCTTCTG
CGGGCGATTTGTGTACGCCCGACAGTCCCGGCTCCGGATCGGACGATTGCGTCGCATCGACCCTGCGCCC
AAGCTGCATCATCGAAATTGCCGTCAACCAAGCTCTGATAGAGTTGGTCAAGACCAATGCGGAGCATATA
CGCCCGGAGTCGTGGCGATCCTGCAAGCTCCGGATGCCTCCGCTCGAAGTAGCGCGTCTGCTGCTCCATA
CAAGCCAACCACGGCCTCCAGAAGAAGATGTTGGCGACCTCGTATTGGGAATCCCCGAACATCGCCTCGC
TCCAGTCAATGACCGCTGTTATGCGGCCATTGTCCGTCAGGACATTGTTGGAGCCGAAATCCGCGTGCAC
GAGGTGCCGGACTTCGGGGCAGTCCTCGGCCCAAAGCATCAGCTCATCGAGAGCCTGCGCGACGGACGCA
CTGACGGTGTCGTCCATCACAGTTTGCCAGTGATACACATGGGGATCAGCAATCGCGCATATGAAATCAC
GCCATGTAGTGTATTGACCGATTCCTTGCGGTCCGAATGGGCCGAACCCGCTCGTCTGGCTAAGATCGGC
CGCAGCGATCGCATCCATAGCCTCCGCGACCGGTTGTAGAACAGCGGGCAGTTCGGTTTCAGGCAGGTCT
TGCAACGTGACACCCTGTGAACGGCGGGAGATGCAATAGGTCAGGCTCTCGCTAAACTCCCCAATGTCAA
GCACTTCCGGAATCGGGAGCGCGGCCGATGCAAAGTGCCGATAAACATAACGATCTTTGTAGAAACCATC
GGCGCAGCTATTTACCCGCAGGACATATCCACGCCCTCCTACATCGAAGCTGAAAGCACGAGATTCTTCG
CCCTCCGAGAGCTGCATCAGGTCGGAGACGCTGTCGAACTTTTCGATCAGAAACTTCTCGACAGACGTCG
CGGTGAGTTCAGGCTTTTTCATATCTCATTGCCCCCCGGATCTGCGAAAGCTCGAGAGAGATAGATTTGT
AGAGAGAGACTGGTGATTTCAGCGTGTCCTCTCCAAATGAAATGAACTTCCTTATATAGAGGAAGGTCTT
GCGAAGGATAGTGGGATTGTGCGTCATCCCTTACGTCAGTGGAGATATCACATCAATCCACTTGCTTTGA
AGACGTGGTTGGAACGTCTTCTTTTTCCACGATGCTCCTCGTGGGTGGGGGTCCATCTTTGGGACCACTG
TCGGCAGAGGCATCTTGAACGATAGCCTTTCCTTTATCGCAATGATGGCATTTGTAGGTGCCACCTTCCT
TTTCTACTGTCCTTTTGATGAAGTGACAGATAGCTGGGCAATGGAATCCGAGGAGGTTTCCCGATATTAC
CCTTTGTTGAAAAGTCTCAATAGCCCTTTGGTCTTCTGAGACTGTATCTTTGATATTCTTGGAGTAGACG
AGAGTGTCGTGCTCCACCATGTTCACATCAATCCACTTGCTTTGAAGACGTGGTTGGAACGTCTTCTTTT
TCCACGATGCTCCTCGTGGGTGGGGGTCCATCTTTGGGACCACTGTCGGCAGAGGCATCTTGAACGATAG
CCTTTCCTTTATCGCAATGATGGCATTTGTAGGTGCCACCTTCCTTTTCTACTGTCCTTTTGATGAAGTG
ACAGATAGCTGGGCAATGGAATCCGAGGAGGTTTCCCGATATTACCCTTTGTTGAAAAGTCTCAATAGCC
CTTTGGTCTTCTGAGACTGTATCTTTGATATTCTTGGAGTAGACGAGAGTGTCGTGCTCCACCATGTTGG
CAAGCTGCTCTAGCCAATACGCAAACCGAATTCAGAAATAAATTCAGCCTAATTCGGCGTTAATTCAGTA
CATTAAAAACGTCCGCAATGTGTTATTAAGTTGTCTAAGCGTCAATTTGTTTACACCACAATATATCCTG
CCACCAGCCAGCCAACAGCTCCCCGACCGGCAGCTCGGCACAAAATCACCACTCGATACAGGCAGCCCAT
CAGTCCGGGACGGCGTCAGCGGGAGAGCCGTTGTAAGGCGGCAGACTTTGCTCATGTTACCGATGCTATT
CGGAAGAACGGCAACTAAGCTGCCGGGTTTGAAACACGGATGATCTCGCGGAGGGTAGCATGTTGATTGT
AACGATGACAGAGCGTTGCTGCCTGTGATCAATTCGGGCACGAACCCAGTGGACATAAGCCTGTTCGGTT
CGTAAGCTGTAATGCAAGTAGCGTATGCGCTCACGCAACTGGTCCAGAACCTTGACCGAACGCAGCGGTG
GTAACGGCGCAGTGGCGGTTTTCATGGCTTGTTATGACTGTTTTTTTGGGGTACAGTCTATGCCTCGGGC
ATCCAAGCAGCAAGCGCGTTACGCCGTGGGTCGATGTTTGATGTTATGGAGCAGCAACGATGTTACGCAG
CAGGGCAGTCGCCCTAAAACAAAGTTAAACATCATGGGGGAAGCGGTGATCGCCGAAGTATCGACTCAAC
TATCAGAGGTAGTTGGCGTCATCGAGCGCCATCTCGAACCGACGTTGCTGGCCGTACATTTGTACGGCTC
CGCAGTGGATGGCGGCCTGAAGCCACACAGTGATATTGATTTGCTGGTTACGGTGACCGTAAGGCTTGAT
GAAACAACGCGGCGAGCTTTGATCAACGACCTTTTGGAAACTTCGGCTTCCCCTGGAGAGAGCGAGATTC
TCCGCGCTGTAGAAGTCACCATTGTTGTGCACGACGACATCATTCCGTGGCGTTATCCAGCTAAGCGCGA
ACTGCAATTTGGAGAATGGCAGCGCAATGACATTCTTGCAGGTATCTTCGAGCCAGCCACGATCGACATT
GATCTGGCTATCTTGCTGACAAAAGCAAGAGAACATAGCGTTGCCTTGGTAGGTCCAGCGGCGGAGGAAC
TCTTTGATCCGGTTCCTGAACAGGATCTATTTGAGGCGCTAAATGAAACCTTAACGCTATGGAACTCGCC
GCCCGACTGGGCTGGCGATGAGCGAAATGTAGTGCTTACGTTGTCCCGCATTTGGTACAGCGCAGTAACC
GGCAAAATCGCGCCGAAGGATGTCGCTGCCGACTGGGCAATGGAGCGCCTGCCGGCCCAGTATCAGCCCG
TCATACTTGAAGCTAGACAGGCTTATCTTGGACAAGAAGAAGATCGCTTGGCCTCGCGCGCAGATCAGTT
GGAAGAATTTGTCCACTACGTGAAAGGCGAGATCACCAAGGTAGTCGGCAAATAATGTCTAGCTAGAAAT
TCGTTCAAGCCGACGCCGCTTCGCGGCGCGGCTTAACTCAAGCGTTAGATGCACTAAGCACATAATTGCT
CACAGCCAAACTATCAGGTCAAGTCTGCTTTTATTATTTTTAAGCGTGCATAATAAGCCCTACACAAATT
GGGAGATATATCATGCATGACCAAAATCCCTTAACGTGAGTTTTCGTTCCACTGAGCGTCAGACCCCGTA
GAAAAGATCAAAGGATCTTCTTGAGATCCTTTTTTTCTGCGCGTAATCTGCTGCTTGCAAACAAAAAAAC
CACCGCTACCAGCGGTGGTTTGTTTGCCGGATCAAGAGCTACCAACTCTTTTTCCGAAGGTAACTGGCTT
CAGCAGAGCGCAGATACCAAATACTGTCCTTCTAGTGTAGCCGTAGTTAGGCCACCACTTCAAGAACTCT
GTAGCACCGCCTACATACCTCGCTCTGCTAATCCTGTTACCAGTGGCTGCTGCCAGTGGCGATAAGTCGT
GTCTTACCGGGTTGGACTCAAGACGATAGTTACCGGATAAGGCGCAGCGGTCGGGCTGAACGGGGGGTTC
GTGCACACAGCCCAGCTTGGAGCGAACGACCTACACCGAACTGAGATACCTACAGCGTGAGCTATGAGAA
AGCGCCACGCTTCCCGAAGGGAGAAAGGCGGACAGGTATCCGGTAAGCGGCAGGGTCGGAACAGGAGAGC
GCACGAGGGAGCTTCCAGGGGGAAACGCCTGGTATCTTTATAGTCCTGTCGGGTTTCGCCACCTCTGACT
TGAGCGTCGATTTTTGTGATGCTCGTCAGGGGGGCGGAGCCTATGGAAAAACGCCAGCAACGCGGCCTTT
TTACGGTTCCTGGCCTTTTGCTGGCCTTTTGCTCACATGTTCTTTCCTGCGTTATCCCCTGATTCTGTGG
ATAACCGTATTACCGCCTTTGAGTGAGCTGATACCGCTCGCCGCAGCCGAACGACCGAGCGCAGCGAGTC
AGTGAGCGAGGAAGCGGAAGAGCGCCTGATGCGGTATTTTCTCCTTACGCATCTGTGCGGTATTTCACAC
CGCATATGGTGCACTCTCAGTACAATCTGCTCTGATGCCGCATAGTTAAGCCAGTATACACTCCGCTATC
GCTACGTGACTGGGTCATGGCTGCGCCCCGACACCCGCCAACACCCGCTGACGCGCCCTGACGGGCTTGT
CTGCTCCCGGCATCCGCTTACAGACAAGCTGTGACCGTCTCCGGGAGCTGCATGTGTCAGAGGTTTTCAC
CGTCATCACCGAAACGCGCGAGGCAGGGTGCCTTGATGTGGGCGCCGGCGGTCGAGTGGCGACGGCGCGG
CTTGTCCGCGCCCTGGTAGATTGCCTGGCCGTAGGCCAGCCATTTTTGAGCGGCCAGCGGCCGCGATAGG
CCGACGCGAAGCGGCGGGGCGTAGGGAGCGCAGCGACCGAAGGGTAGGCGCTTTTTGCAGCTCTTCGGCT
GTGCGCTGGCCAGACAGTTATGCACAGGCCAGGCGGGTTTTAAGAGTTTTAATAAGTTTTAAAGAGTTTT
AGGCGGAAAAATCGCCTTTTTTCTCTTTTATATCAGTCACTTACATGTGTGACCGGTTCCCAATGTACGG
CTTTGGGTTCCCAATGTACGGGTTCCGGTTCCCAATGTACGGCTTTGGGTTCCCAATGTACGTGCTATCC
ACAGGAAAGAGACCTTTTCGACCTTTTTCCCCTGCTAGGGCAATTTGCCCTAGCATCTGCTCCGTACATT
AGGAACCGGCGGATGCTTCGCCCTCGATCAGGTTGCGGTAGCGCATGACTAGGATCGGGCCAGCCTGCCC
CGCCTCCTCCTTCAAATCGTACTCCGGCAGGTCATTTGACCCGATCAGCTTGCGCACGGTGAAACAGAAC
TTCTTGAACTCTCCGGCGCTGCCACTGCGTTCGTAGATCGTCTTGAACAACCATCTGGCTTCTGCCTTGC
CTGCGGCGCGGCGTGCCAGGCGGTAGAGAAAACGGCCGATGCCGGGATCGATCAAAAAGTAATCGGGGTG
AACCGTCAGCACGTCCGGGTTCTTGCCTTCTGTGATCTCGCGGTACATCCAATCAGCTAGCTCGATCTCG
ATGTACTCCGGCCGCCCGGTTTCGCTCTTTACGATCTTGTAGCGGCTAATCAAGGCTTCACCCTCGGATA
CCGTCACCAGGCGGCCGTTCTTGGCCTTCTTCGTACGCTGCATGGCAACGTGCGTGGTGTTTAACCGAAT
GCAGGTTTCTACCAGGTCGTCTTTCTGCTTTCCGCCATCGGCTCGCCGGCAGAACTTGAGTACGTCCGCA
ACGTGTGGACGGAACACGCGGCCGGGCTTGTCTCCCTTCCCTTCCCGGTATCGGTTCATGGATTCGGTTA
GATGGGAAACCGCCATCAGTACCAGGTCGTAATCCCACACACTGGCCATGCCGGCCGGCCCTGCGGAAAC
CTCTACGTGCCCGTCTGGAAGCTCGTAGCGGATCACCTCGCCAGCTCGTCGGTCACGCTTCGACAGACGG
AAAACGGCCACGTCCATGATGCTGCGACTATCGCGGGTGCCCACGTCATAGAGCATCGGAACGAAAAAAT
CTGGTTGCTCGTCGCCCTTGGGCGGCTTCCTAATCGACGGCGCACCGGCTGCCGGCGGTTGCCGGGATTC
TTTGCGGATTCGATCAGCGGCCGCTTGCCACGATTCACCGGGGCGTGCTTCTGCCTCGATGCGTTGCCGC
TGGGCGGCCTGCGCGGCCTTCAACTTCTCCACCAGGTCATCACCCAGCGCCGCGCCGATTTGTACCGGGC
CGGATGGTTTGCGACCGCTCACGCCGATTCCTCGGGCTTGGGGGTTCCAGTGCCATTGCAGGGCCGGCAG
ACAACCCAGCCGCTTACGCCTGGCCAACCGCCCGTTCCTCCACACATGGGGCATTCCACGGCGTCGGTGC
CTGGTTGTTCTTGATTTTCCATGCCGCCTCCTTTAGCCGCTAAAATTCATCTACTCATTTATTCATTTGC
TCATTTACTCTGGTAGCTGCGCGATGTATTCAGATAGCAGCTCGGTAATGGTCTTGCCTTGGCGTACCGC
GTACATCTTCAGCTTGGTGTGATCCTCCGCCGGCAACTGAAAGTTGACCCGCTTCATGGCTGGCGTGTCT
GCCAGGCTGGCCAACGTTGCAGCCTTGCTGCTGCGTGCGCTCGGACGGCCGGCACTTAGCGTGTTTGTGC
TTTTGCTCATTTTCTCTTTACCTCATTAACTCAAATGAGTTTTGATTTAATTTCAGCGGCCAGCGCCTGG
ACCTCGCGGGCAGCGTCGCCCTCGGGTTCTGATTCAAGAACGGTTGTGCCGGCGGCGGCAGTGCCTGGGT
AGCTCACGCGCTGCGTGATACGGGACTCAAGAATGGGCAGCTCGTACCCGGCCAGCGCCTCGGCAACCTC
ACCGCCGATGCGCGTGCCTTTGATCGCCCGCGACACGACAAAGGCCGCTTGTAGCCTTCCATCCGTGACC
TCAATGCGCTGCTTAACCAGCTCCACCAGGTCGGCGGTGGCCCATATGTCGTAAGGGCTTGGCTGCACCG
GAATCAGCACGAAGTCGGCTGCCTTGATCGCGGACACAGCCAAGTCCGCCGCCTGGGGCGCTCCGTCGAT
CACTACGAAGTCGCGCCGGCCGATGGCCTTCACGTCGCGGTCAATCGTCGGGCGGTCGATGCCGACAACG
GTTAGCGGTTGATCTTCCCGCACGGCCGCCCAATCGCGGGCACTGCCCTGGGGATCGGAATCGACTAACA
GAACATCGGCCCCGGCGAGTTGCAGGGCGCGGGCTAGATGGGTTGCGATGGTCGTCTTGCCTGACCCGCC
TTTCTGGTTAAGTACAGCGATAACCTTCATGCGTTCCCCTTGCGTATTTGTTTATTTACTCATCGCATCA
TATACGCAGCGACCGCATGACGCAAGCTGTTTTACTCAAATACACATCACCTTTTTAGACGGCGGCGCTC
GGTTTCTTCAGCGGCCAAGCTGGCCGGCCAGGCCGCCAGCTTGGCATCAGACAAACCGGCCAGGATTTCA
TGCAGCCGCACGGTTGAGACGTGCGCGGGCGGCTCGAACACGTACCCGGCCGCGATCATCTCCGCCTCGA
TCTCTTCGGTAATGAAAAACGGTTCGTCCTGGCCGTCCTGGTGCGGTTTCATGCTTGTTCCTCTTGGCGT
TCATTCTCGGCGGCCGCCAGGGCGTCGGCCTCGGTCAATGCGTCCTCACGGAAGGCACCGCGCCGCCTGG
CCTCGGTGGGCGTCACTTCCTCGCTGCGCTCAAGTGCGCGGTACAGGGTCGAGCGATGCACGCCAAGCAG
TGCAGCCGCCTCTTTCACGGTGCGGCCTTCCTGGTCGATCAGCTCGCGGGCGTGCGCGATCTGTGCCGGG
GTGAGGGTAGGGCGGGGGCCAAACTTCACGCCTCGGGCCTTGGCGGCCTCGCGCCCGCTCCGGGTGCGGT
CGATGATTAGGGAACGCTCGAACTCGGCAATGCCGGCGAACACGGTCAACACCATGCGGCCGGCCGGCGT
GGTGGTGTCGGCCCACGGCTCTGCCAGGCTACGCAGGCCCGCGCCGGCCTCCTGGATGCGCTCGGCAATG
TCCAGTAGGTCGCGGGTGCTGCGGGCCAGGCGGTCTAGCCTGGTCACTGTCACAACGTCGCCAGGGCGTA
GGTGGTCAAGCATCCTGGCCAGCTCCGGGCGGTCGCGCCTGGTGCCGGTGATCTTCTCGGAAAACAGCTT
GGTGCAGCCGGCCGCGTGCAGTTCGGCCCGTTGGTTGGTCAAGTCCTGGTCGTCGGTGCTGACGCGGGCA
TAGCCCAGCAGGCCAGCGGCGGCGCTCTTGTTCATGGCGTAATGTCTCCGGTTCTAGTCGCAAGTATTCT
ACTTTATGCGACTAAAACACGCGACAAGAAAACGCCAGGAAAAGGGCAGGGCGGCAGCCTGTCGCGTAAC
TTAGGACTTGTGCGACATGTCGTTTTCAGAAGACGGCTGCACTGAACGTCAGAAGCCGACTGCACTATAG
CAGCGGAGGGGTTGGATCAAAGTACTTTGATCCCGAGGGGAACCCTGTGGTTGGCATGCACATACAAATG
GACGAACGGATAAACCT
