>Addgene plasmid #79136 | pMpGWB102-Citrine-NLS | addgene partial sequence | sequence record 157262 | NOSterm-R 5'-attgccaaatgtttgaacga-3'
CTGTTATCACCACTTTGTACAAGAAAGCTGGGTCTCACACCTTGCGCTTCTTCTTAGGAGGCTTGTACAG
CTCGTCCATGCCGAGAGTGATCCCGGCGGCGGTCACGAACTCCAGCAGGACCATGTGATCGCGCTTCTCG
TTGGGGTCTTTGCTCAGGGCGGACTGGTAGCTCAGGTAGTGGTTGTCGGGCAGCAGCACGGGGCCGTCGC
CGATGGGGGTGTTCTGCTGGTAGTGGTCGGCGAGCTGCACGCTGCCGTCCTCGATGTTGTGGCGGATCTT
GAAGTTCACCTTGATGCCGTTCTTCTGCTTGTCGGCCATGATATAGACGTTGTGGCTGTTGTAGTTGTAC
TCCAGCTTGTGCCCCAGGATGTTGCCGTCCTCCTTGAAGTCGATGCCCTTCAGCTCGATGCGGTTCACCA
GGGTGTCGCCCTCGAACTTCACCTCGGCGCGGGTCTTGTAGTTGCCGTCGTCCTTGAAGAAGATGGTGCG
CTCCTGGACGTAGCCTTCGGGCATGGCGGACTTGAAGAAGTCGTGCTGCTTCATGTGGTCGGGGTAGCGG
GCGAAGCACATCAGGCCGTAGCCGAAGGTGGTCACGAGGGTGGGCCAGGGCACGGGCAGCTTGCCGGTGG
TGCAGATGAACTTCAGGGTCAGCTTGCCGTAGGTGGCATCGCCCTCGCCCTCGCCGGACACGCTGAACTT
GTGGCCGTTTACGTCGCCGTCCAGCTCGACCAGGATGGGCACCACCCCGGTGAACAGCTCCTCGCCCTTG
CTCACCATGGAGCCTGCTTTTTTGTACAAACTTGTTGATAACTCTAGAGTCCCCCGTGTTCTCTCC
